>Addgene plasmid #69569 | pKS913.CB18.31 | addgene partial sequence | sequence record 127260 | M13pUC-Fwd 5'-CCCAGTCACGACGTTGTAAAACG-3'
TGAATTGTAATACGACTCACTATAGGGCGAATTGGAGCTCCACCGCGGTGGCGGCCGCTCTAGAACTAGT
GGATCTGCATGGTGCATACTGAAGGCTTCTGTTTCCTGTGTGACTTCTAACAGATGTAAGATAGTTTAGA
TGGGGGGCTTGAGATGAGATATATGGGTTCCCCTTTAGAGACCCTCCTCTTGGTTGTTCTCACTGTCACG
GTGATAGCTAGAGGCTGAGGTAGAAAGGGCTGCATGAGAAGGGTTTGAAGACAGGATGTGGCAAGTGTGG
TTCCCAAAATGCTCAGAATGTGAGTGAGTGGGGGAGCATTCACAGGCACCCCAGATGTAGGACCTGGTAA
ATGTCAAACCACATCCTGTTGTGACTCCTGGAGATGGAGCTATGGCAGGTGGCCATTCTTACTTGGTGCT
GATGTTACTTACAGATAAACAGCCAGACCTGGGGTGAGATGCTTCCACCCCTTCCCCCATTGTCTTCAGG
AACCGAAAAGTCCCAGGAATGCATCTCTTCACTTGCTGATGTTTGATGAAAAACAGTTCTTCTTAAGATT
ATTTTTTTTATCATGTTCCTATATCTCTTTGCTGGAATCGGTCAGGGAAACAAGTATTAAGGGTCCTACT
GTGCCTGGTTAACTATGGGACTCAAGATCAGCACTGTCCCTTTGCAGGTCAGATGCCTTGTAAGATATAT
CACAATGTGTGTGTCTGGAGCTGGGAAGGACTTAGATTTCCCCACTTACCATTCTGTCAGTGCTACAAGG
CCTGCAGAATTTTCATCAACAAACCACTAAGTAGGGTCTGAGGCTCCTTATGGAGCACCTTGGTTCACAG
GAATTGAAGGGATCTGGAAAGCTGGAGATGGTAAATGCATTCTGCAGCTGGGGAGAGAGGAGGGGGAAGA
ACTGATTCTCTGAGTTTTAGCAGATCCTGGACTCCAGGCAGAGTTTGGAGAACATGTGCTCCATATCGAG
CTGAGATCCAGATCCCCCGGGCTGCAGGAATTCGATATCAAGCTTATCGATACCGTCGACCTGCAGGTCA
ACGGATCTTCTACCTCAATGTTGTTACCACTTGTA
