>Addgene plasmid #69569 | pKS913.CB18.31 | addgene partial sequence | sequence record 127630 | pCaspeR4-3 5'-GGAATTCGATATCAAG-3'
GCAGGTCAACGGATCTTCTACCTCAATGTTGTTACCACTTGTAGAGTTTACTGTGAACCTTGTCTTACTT
TCTACCTGCCTCACTGACAAGCAAGTTACATTGGACCAGAGTCCAGAACAAGTAGAACTCTTCAGATCAA
CGAAGAATCCCTGTAGTGTTTCTCCTTTGCAAAAATAACTCTGGACTCAATTGATGTTTCAGAATCTCTA
CCCTGAGATGCCCTGTGCACTGGTCCTATCAGAACAGTCAGGGTTCACTCTCTGGATCCCCAAATCATAA
TTCTCCAGTATCTTCTTGGCACTCACTTGTCTTAGATCCTACAGCAAACATTATAAACACCTCTACTTTA
GCAGTTTTGCCCAGCTTACACTCAGGGAGTTGGAAAGGATTCCTAGATTGGTCTAAAAGGGTCCACTTTT
ATTCTAGAGAAAGACAGAGGCAGGAGAGCTCAACTTCTGAGAGTTATGAGCATTGCAAATTGTTATTTGG
GGGTAGACAAGGGCATTGCAGTTATACTGGGAGAAGGACCCGGACCCTCAGCCATGCACAGTGTTGGATG
GGGTGAGGTAGCGTTTGTAACTTCATCTCTGTTATACCCAATGGACTGAGAGAATAAACTACTTCTGGCC
TTGTGTCTTCCAAACACTTGACCTGTTAGCAAACTCCAGAGTATCAATCAGGACCTGATAGGTTTCATCC
CACAGCTTCCCATTTTTAAATGTGCTTGCTTTCCACACCCCCCCAAAAAAAAAAAAAAAAAAAAAGAACA
GTCACCAAGCCTTTAGACCCAATTATCTCCCACATGGGGTTATCTTCACCCCACCTACACACTGGTTTAG
TGCTAAGGGTGCTTAACCCTTTACAGATCTGTTTATTTAGACCCTGTTCTCTAAAACCCCTCCCAAATGT
ATCCCCTCTGGTCCACACAGCACCCACACTTTCTCTAAAGCATTTGCTTACTCCTTTCCTGTACTTATCT
TTCCATCCCATATGAGAATAGAAACACCATATGTGTGTCATTGTCTCCATAGATCTAGGGAGTAGAAA
