[The description below was written by a language model from this plasmid's Addgene catalogue record.]
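Description:
pKS913.CB18.31 is a genomic transgene construct built in the pBluescript KS phagemid backbone (about 3 kb) and designed to supply the T cell receptor beta chain for generating OT-1 transgenic mice. It is maintained as a high-copy plasmid in E. coli under ampicillin selection. Although catalogued as both bacterial expression and mouse targeting, the bacterial host serves only for propagation, and the payload is meant to function in the mouse. No feature table accompanies the record, so the positions and orientations of individual elements are not documented here.

The insert is a roughly 14.5 kb mouse genomic fragment of the Tcrb locus, derived from the cytotoxic T lymphocyte clone B3 and cloned into the SalI site, with both flanking SalI sites preserved so that the fragment can in principle be released intact. According to the depositor's notes, this fragment carries the beta-chain coding regions together with its own promoter region but lacks the native 3' TCR beta-chain enhancer. To compensate, the backbone was modified by placing a TCR beta-chain enhancer element in the BamHI site of the Bluescript polylinker. The plasmid therefore combines the endogenous promoter, the coding sequence and the enhancer, an arrangement that would be expected to support T-cell-appropriate expression of the transgene without a heterologous promoter.

The associated work concerns recognition of the ovalbumin 257-264 determinant presented by the class I molecule Kb, and how alpha-chain pairing shapes that specificity. This beta-chain construct would accordingly be expected to be used alongside a matching TCR alpha-chain transgene, which is not part of this record.
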