Addgene plasmid #69569: pKS913.CB18.31
Purpose: TCR beta chain genomic transgenic construct for creating OT-1 mice
Depositing lab: Francis R. Carbone. Depositing organization: Monash University. Publication: T cell receptor alpha-chain pairing determines the specificity of residue 262 within the Kb-restricted, ovalbumin257-264 determinant. Carbone FR, Sterry SJ, Butler J, Rodda S, Moore MW. Int Immunol. 1992 Aug;4(8):861-7. PubMed 1419956.
Backbone
  Vector backbone: pBluescript KS
  Backbone manufacturer: Stratagene
  Backbone size w/o insert (bp): 3000
  Modifications to backbone: TCR beta chain enhancer element cloned into the BamHI site of the plasmid Bluescript pKS
  Vector type: Bacterial Expression, Mouse Targeting
Growth in bacteria
  Bacterial resistance: Ampicillin, 100 μg/mL
  Growth temperature: 37°C
  Growth strain: DH5alpha
  Copy number: High Copy
Gene/Insert
  Gene/Insert name: TCR beta (alt name: Genomic T cell receptor beta chain from CTL clone B3)
  Species: M. musculus (mouse)
  Insert size (bp): 14500
  Entrez Gene: Tcrb (a.k.a. TCRbeta, Tib)
  Cloning method: Restriction Enzyme; 5′ cloning site SalI (not destroyed); 3′ cloning site SalI (not destroyed)
  Sequencing primers: 5′ M13pUC-fwd; 3′ M13pUC-rev
Terms and licenses: Academic/Nonprofit Terms; Industry Terms: Not Available to Industry
Depositor comments: Insert is a 14.5 kb fragment containing the TCR beta-chain coding and promoter regions but lacking the 3' TCR beta-chain enhancer.
How to cite: pKS913.CB18.31 was a gift from Francis R. Carbone (Addgene plasmid # 69569 ; http://n2t.net/addgene:69569 ; RRID:Addgene_69569)
